>Addgene plasmid #103657 | LSB-hsa-miR-576-3p | depositor full sequence | sequence record 196362 | Full Sequence
AATTGAGGGGATAACGCAGGAAAGAACATGTGAGCAAAAGGCCAGCAAAAGGCCAGGAACCGTAAAAAGG
CCGCGTTGCTGGCGTTTTTCCATAGGCTCCGCCCCCCTGACGAGCATCACAAAAATCGACGCTCAAGTCA
GAGGTGGCGAAACCCGACAGGACTATAAAGATACCAGGCGTTTCCCCCTGGAAGCTCCCTCGTGCGCTCT
CCTGTTCCGACCCTGCCGCTTACCGGATACCTGTCCGCCTTTCTCCCTTCGGGAAGCGTGGCGCTTTCTC
ATAGCTCACGCTGTAGGTATCTCAGTTCGGTGTAGGTCGTTCGCTCCAAGCTGGGCTGTGTGCACGAACC
CCCCGTTCAGCCCGACCGCTGCGCCTTATCCGGTAACTATCGTCTTGAGTCCAACCCGGTAAGACACGAC
TTATCGCCACTGGCAGCAGCCACTGGTAACAGGATTAGCAGAGCGAGGTATGTAGGCGGTGCTACAGAGT
TCTTGAAGTGGTGGCCTAACTACGGCTACACTAGAAGAACAGTATTTGGTATCTGCGCTCTGCTGAAGCC
AGTTACCTTCGGAAAAAGAGTTGGTAGCTCTTGATCCGGCAAACAAACCACCGCTGGTAGCGGTGGTTTT
TTTGTTTGCAAGCAGCAGATTACGCGCAGAAAAAAAGGATCTCAAGAAGATCCTTTGATCTTTTCTACGG
GGTCTGACGCTCAGTGGAACGAAAACTCACGTTAAGGGATTTTGGTCATGAGATTATCAAAAAGGATCTT
CACCTAGATCCTTTTAAATTAAAAATGAAGTTTTAAATCAATCTAAAGTATATATGAGTAAACTTGGTCT
GACAGTTACCAATGCTTAATCAGTGAGGCACCTATCTCAGCGATCTGTCTATTTCGTTCATCCATAGTTG
CCTGACTCCCCGTCGTGTAGATAACTACGATACGGGAGGGCTTACCATCTGGCCCCAGTGCTGCAATGAT
ACCGCGAGAACCACGCTCACCGGCTCCAGATTTATCAGCAATAAACCAGCCAGCCGGAAGGGCCGAGCGC
AGAAGTGGTCCTGCAACTTTATCCGCCTCCATCCAGTCTATTAATTGTTGCCGGGAAGCTAGAGTAAGTA
GTTCGCCAGTTAATAGTTTGCGCAACGTTGTTGCCATTGCTACAGGCATCGTGGTGTCACGCTCGTCGTT
TGGTATGGCTTCATTCAGCTCCGGTTCCCAACGATCAAGGCGAGTTACATGATCCCCCATGTTGTGCAAA
AAAGCGGTTAGCTCCTTCGGTCCTCCGATCGTTGTCAGAAGTAAGTTGGCCGCAGTGTTATCACTCATGG
TTATGGCAGCACTGCATAATTCTCTTACTGTCATGCCATCCGTAAGATGCTTTTCTGTGACTGGTGAGTA
CTCAACCAAGTCATTCTGAGAATAGTGTATGCGGCGACCGAGTTGCTCTTGCCCGGCGTCAATACGGGAT
AATACCGCGCCACATAGCAGAACTTTAAAAGTGCTCATCATTGGAAAACGTTCTTCGGGGCGAAAACTCT
CAAGGATCTTACCGCTGTTGAGATCCAGTTCGATGTAACCCACTCGTGCACCCAACTGATCTTCAGCATC
TTTTACTTTCACCAGCGTTTCTGGGTGAGCAAAAACAGGAAGGCAAAATGCCGCAAAAAAGGGAATAAGG
GCGACACGGAAATGTTGAATACTCATACTCTTCCTTTTTCAATATTATTGAAGCATTTATCAGGGTTATT
GTCTCATGAGCGGATACATATTTGAATGTAGCTCCGAATTTCTCGAGGGCTTGTCGACGACGGCGGTCTC
CGTCGTCAGGATCATGAATTCGACCCGCCTGCCACCATGACCGAGTACAAGCCCACGGTGCGCCTCGCCA
CCCGCGACGACGTCCCCCGGGCCGTACGCACCCTCGCCGCCGCGTTCGCCGACTACCCCGCCACGCGCCA
CACCGTCGACCCGGACCGCCACATCGAGCGGGTCACCGAGCTGCAAGAACTCTTCCTCACGCGCGTCGGG
CTCGACATCGGCAAGGTGTGGGTCGCGGACGACGGCGCCGCGGTGGCGGTCTGGACCACGCCGGAGAGCG
TCGAAGCGGGGGCGGTGTTCGCCGAGATCGGCCCGCGCATGGCCGAGTTGAGCGGTTCCCGGCTGGCCGC
GCAGCAACAGATGGAAGGCCTCCTGGCGCCGCACCGGCCCAAGGAGCCCGCGTGGTTCCTGGCCACCGTC
GGCGTCTCGCCCGACCACCAGGGCAAGGGTCTGGGCAGCGCCGTCGTGCTCCCCGGAGTGGAGGCGGCCG
AGCGCGCCGGGGTGCCCGCCTTCCTGGAGACATCCGCGCCCCGCAACCTCCCCTTCTACGAGCGGCTCGG
CTTCACCGTCACCGCCGACGTCGAGGTGCCCGAAGGACCGCGCACCTGGTGCATGACCCGCAAGCCCGGT
GCCTGATACGCGTGAATTCACTCCTCAGGTGCAGGCTGCCTATCAGAAGGTGGTGGCTGGTGTGGCCAAT
GCCCTGGCTCACAAATACCACTGAGATCTTTTTCCCTCTGCCAAAAATTATGGGGACATCATGAAGCCCC
TTGAGCATCTGACTTCTGGCTAATAAAGGAAATTTATTTTCATTGCAATAGTGTGTTGGAATTTTTTGTG
TCTCTCACTCGGAAGGACATATGGGAGGGCAAATCATTTAAAACATCAGAATGAGTATTTGGTTTAGAGT
TTGGCAACATATGCCCATATGCTGGCTGCCATGAACAAAGGTTGGCTATAAAGAGGTCATCAGTATATGA
AACAGCCCCCTGCTGTCCATTCCTTATTCCATAGAAAAGCCTTGACTTGAGGTTAGATTTTTTTTATATT
TTGTTTTGTGTTATTTTTTTCTTTAACATCCCTAAAATTTTCCTTACATGTTTTACTAGCCAGATTTTTC
CTCCTCTCCTGACTACTCCCAGTCATAGCTGTCCCTCTTCTCTTATGGAGATCCCTCGACCTGCAGCCCA
AGCTTGAATTCTCTAGAATTACCCTGTTATCCCTATGCTTGGTTTACCGAGCTCTTATTGGTTTTCAAAC
TTCATTGACTGTGCCCAACGCGCCTGGGAGCTCACGGGGACAGCCCCCCCCCAAAGCCCCCAGGGATGTA
ATTACGTCCCTCCCCCGCTAGGGGGCAGCAGCGAGCCGCCCGGGGCTCCGCTCCGGTCCGGCGCTCCCCC
CGCATCCCCGAGCCGGCAGCGTGCGGGGACAGCCCGGGCACGGGGAAGGTGGCACGGGATCGCTTTCCTC
TGAACGCTTCTCGCTGCTCTTTGAGCCTGCAGACACCTGGGGGGATACGGGGAAAAAGCTAGGCTGAAAG
ACCGGTTCTTAGAATGACACGCGCCTGGGAGCTCACGGGGACAGCCCCCCCCCAAAGCCCCCAGGGATGT
AATTACGTCCCTCCCCCGCTAGGGGGCAGCAGCGAGCCGCCCGGGGCTCCGCTCCGGTCCGGCGCTCCCC
CCGCATCCCCGAGCCGGCAGCGTGCGGGGACAGCCCGGGCACGGGGAAGGTGGCACGGGATCGCTTTCCT
CTGAACGCTTCTCGCTGCTCTTTGAGCCTGCAGACACCTGGGGGGATACGGGGAAAAAGCTAACTTCTGA
GACGACAACTTTGTATAGAAAAGTTGGCTCCGAATTCGCCCTTGACAGCAGAGATCCAGTTTGGTTAATT
AATTGGCTCCGGTGCCCGTCAGTGGGCAGAGCGCACATCGCCCACAGTCCCCGAGAAGTTGTGGGGAGGG
GTCGGCAATTGAACCGGTGCCTAGAGAAGGTGGCGCGGGGTAAACTGGGAAAGTGATGTCGTGTACTGGC
TCCGCCTTTTTCCCGAGGGTGGGGGAGAACCGTATATAAGTGCAGTAGTCGCCGTGAACGTTCTTTTTCG
CAACGGGTTTGCCGCCAGAACACAGGTAAGTGCCGTGTGTGGTTCCCGCGGGCCTGGCCTCTTTACGGGT
TATGGCCCTTGCGTGCCTTGAATTACTTCCACCTGGCTGCAGTACGTGATTCTTGATCCCGAGCTTCGGG
TTGGAAGTGGGTGGGAGAGTTCGAGGCCTTGCGCTTAAGGAGCCCCTTCGCCTCGTGCTTGAGTTGAGGC
CTGGCCTGGGCGCTGGGGCCGCCGCGTGCGAATCTGGTGGCACCTTCGCGCCTGTCTCGCTGCTTTCGAT
AAGTCTCTAGCCATTTAAAATTTTTGATGACCTGCTGCGACGCTTTTTTTCTGGCAAGATAGTCTTGTAA
ATGCGGGCCAAGATCTGCACACTGGTATTTCGGTTTTTGGGGCCGCGGGCGGCGACGGGGCCCGTGCGTC
CCAGCGCACATGTTCGGCGAGGCGGGGCCTGCGAGCGCGGCCACCGAGAATCGGACGGGGGTAGTCTCAA
GCTGGCCGGCCTGCTCTGGTGCCTGGCCTCGCGCCGCCGTGTATCGCCCCGCCCTGGGCGGCAAGGCTGG
CCCGGTCGGCACCAGTTGCGTGAGCGGAAAGATGGCCGCTTCCCGGCCCTGCTGCAGGGAGCTCAAAATG
GAGGACGCGGCGCTCGGGAGAGCGGGCGGGTGAGTCACCCACACAAAGGAAAAGGGCCTTTCCGTCCTCA
GCCGTCGCTTCATGTGACTCCACGGAGTACCGGGCGCCGTCCAGGCACCTCGATTAGTTCTCGAGCTTTT
GGAGTACGTCGTCTTTAGGTTGGGGGGAGGGGTTTTATGCGATGGAGTTTCCCCACACTGAGTGGGTGGA
GACTGAAGTTAGGCCAGCTTGGCACTTGATGTAATTCTCCTTGGAATTTGCCCTTTTTGAGTTTGGATCT
TGGTTCATTCTCAAGCCTCAGACAGTGGTTCAAAGTTTTTTTCTTCCATTTCAGGTGTCGTGAGAAGGGC
GAATTCGACCCAAGTTTGTACAAAAAAGCAGGCTGGATCCAGGTGCCACCATGGTGAGCGAGCTGATTAA
GGAGAACATGCACATGAAGCTGTACATGGAGGGCACCGTGAACAACCACCACTTCAAGTGCACATCCGAG
GGCGAAGGCAAGCCCTACGAGGGCACCCAGACCATGAGAATCAAGGCGGTCGAGGGCGGCCCTCTCCCCT
TCGCCTTCGACATCCTGGCTACCAGCTTCATGTACGGCAGCAAAACCTTCATCAACCACACCCAGGGCAT
CCCCGACTTCTTTAAGCAGTCCTTCCCCGAGGGCTTCACATGGGAGAGAGTCACCACATACGAAGATGGG
GGCGTGCTGACCGCTACCCAGGACACCAGCCTCCAGGACGGCTGCCTCATCTACAACGTCAAGATCAGAG
GGGTGAACTTCCCATCCAACGGCCCTGTGATGCAGAAGAAAACACTCGGCTGGGAGGCCTCCACCGAGAC
ACTGTACCCCGCTGACGGCGGCCTGGAAGGCAGAGCCGACATGGCCCTGAAGCTCGTGGGCGGGGGCCAC
CTGATCTGCAACCTTAAGACCACATACAGATCCAAGAAACCCGCTAAGAACCTCAAGATGCCCGGCGTCT
ACTATGTGGACAGGAGACTGGAAAGAATCAAGGAGGCCGACAAAGAGACATACGTCGAGCAGCACGAGGT
GGCTGTGGCCAGATACTGCGACCTCCCTAGCAAACTGGGGCACAAACTTAATTGAGAATTCTACCACCCA
GCTTTCTTGTACAAAGTGGTACGTCTCAAGACCAGAGGTCTCTGCTTGCGCCGATGATTCCAATTTTTCC
ACATCTTGATTCCAATTTTTCCACATCTTGATTCCAATTTTTCCACATCTTGATTCCAATTTTTCCACAT
CTTCAACCAGAAGAGACCTGTGCTTCACTCCTCAGGTGCAGGCTGCCTATCAGAAGGTGGTGGCTGGTGT
GGCCAATGCCCTGGCTCACAAATACCACTGAGATCTTTTTCCCTCTGCCAAAAATTATGGGGACATCATG
AAGCCCCTTGAGCATCTGACTTCTGGCTAATAAAGGAAATTTATTTTCATTGCAATAGTGTGTTGGAATT
TTTTGTGTCTCTCACTCGGAAGGACATATGGGAGGGCAAATCATTTAAAACATCAGAATGAGTATTTGGT
TTAGAGTTTGGCAACATATGCCCATATGCTGGCTGCCATGAACAAAGGTTGGCTATAAAGAGGTCATCAG
TATATGAAACAGCCCCCTGCTGTCCATTCCTTATTCCATAGAAAAGCCTTGACTTGAGGTTAGATTTTTT
TTATATTTTGTTTTGTGTTATTTTTTTCTTTAACATCCCTAAAATTTTCCTTACATGTTTTACTAGCCAG
ATTTTTCCTCCTCTCCTGACTACTCCCAGTCATAGCTGTCCCTCTTCTCTTATGGAGATCCCGAGCGGTG
CGTTTTTATGCTTGTAGTATTGTATAATGTTTTTAAGATCCAAGCTTCTGACCTCTTCTCTTCCTCCCAC
AGGGCCTCGAGACAATTGCATCGATGGTACCAGTGAAAGTCTGCAATGAATTCGAGTTGGCGCGCCTGTC
ATTCTAAATCTCTCTTTCAGCCTAAAGCTTTTTCCCCGTATCCCCCCAGGTGTCTGCAGGCTCAAAGAGC
AGCGAGAAGCGTTCAGAGGAAAGCGATCCCGTGCCACCTTCCCCGTGCCCGGGCTGTCCCCGCACGCTGC
CGGCTCGGGGATGCGGGGGGAGCGCCGGACCGGAGCGGAGCCCCGGGCGGCTCGCTGCTGCCCCCTAGCG
GGGGAGGGACGTAATTACATCCCTGGGGGCTTTGGGAGGGGGCTGTCCCCGTGAGCTCCCAGGCGCGCCT
GTCATTCTAAATCTCTCTTTCAGCCTAAAGCTTTTTCCCCGTATCCCCCCAGGTGTCTGCAGGCTCAAAG
AGCAGCGAGAAGCGTTCAGAGGAAAGCGATCCCGTGCCACCTTCCCCGTGCCCGGGCTGTCCCCGCACGC
TGCCGGCTCGGGGATGCGGGGGGAGCGCCGGACCGGAGCGGAGCCCCGGGCGGCTCGCTGCTGCCCCCTA
GCGGGGGAGGGACGTAATTACATCCCTGGGGGCTTTGGGGGGGGGCTGTCCCCGTGAGCTCCCAGGCGCG
CCAACTCGGTACCGTATCGATGTCGACGTTAACGCTAGTGATATCAACTTTGTATAGAAAAGTTGGCTCC
GAATTCGCCCTTGACAGCAGAGATCCAGTTTGGTTAATTAATTGGCTCCGGTGCCCGTCAGTGGGCAGAG
CGCACATCGCCCACAGTCCCCGAGAAGTTGTGGGGAGGGGTCGGCAATTGAACCGGTGCCTAGAGAAGGT
GGCGCGGGGTAAACTGGGAAAGTGATGTCGTGTACTGGCTCCGCCTTTTTCCCGAGGGTGGGGGAGAACC
GTATATAAGTGCAGTAGTCGCCGTGAACGTTCTTTTTCGCAACGGGTTTGCCGCCAGAACACAGGTAAGT
GCCGTGTGTGGTTCCCGCGGGCCTGGCCTCTTTACGGGTTATGGCCCTTGCGTGCCTTGAATTACTTCCA
CCTGGCTGCAGTACGTGATTCTTGATCCCGAGCTTCGGGTTGGAAGTGGGTGGGAGAGTTCGAGGCCTTG
CGCTTAAGGAGCCCCTTCGCCTCGTGCTTGAGTTGAGGCCTGGCCTGGGCGCTGGGGCCGCCGCGTGCGA
ATCTGGTGGCACCTTCGCGCCTGTCTCGCTGCTTTCGATAAGTCTCTAGCCATTTAAAATTTTTGATGAC
CTGCTGCGACGCTTTTTTTCTGGCAAGATAGTCTTGTAAATGCGGGCCAAGATCTGCACACTGGTATTTC
GGTTTTTGGGGCCGCGGGCGGCGACGGGGCCCGTGCGTCCCAGCGCACATGTTCGGCGAGGCGGGGCCTG
CGAGCGCGGCCACCGAGAATCGGACGGGGGTAGTCTCAAGCTGGCCGGCCTGCTCTGGTGCCTGGCCTCG
CGCCGCCGTGTATCGCCCCGCCCTGGGCGGCAAGGCTGGCCCGGTCGGCACCAGTTGCGTGAGCGGAAAG
ATGGCCGCTTCCCGGCCCTGCTGCAGGGAGCTCAAAATGGAGGACGCGGCGCTCGGGAGAGCGGGCGGGT
GAGTCACCCACACAAAGGAAAAGGGCCTTTCCGTCCTCAGCCGTCGCTTCATGTGACTCCACGGAGTACC
GGGCGCCGTCCAGGCACCTCGATTAGTTCTCGAGCTTTTGGAGTACGTCGTCTTTAGGTTGGGGGGAGGG
GTTTTATGCGATGGAGTTTCCCCACACTGAGTGGGTGGAGACTGAAGTTAGGCCAGCTTGGCACTTGATG
TAATTCTCCTTGGAATTTGCCCTTTTTGAGTTTGGATCTTGGTTCATTCTCAAGCCTCAGACAGTGGTTC
AAAGTTTTTTTCTTCCATTTCAGGTGTCGTGAGAAGGGCGAATTCGACCCAAGTTTGTACAAAAAAGCAG
GCTCGCCACCATGGTGAGCAAGGGCGAGGAGCTGTTCACCGGGGTGGTGCCCATCCTGGTCGAGCTGGAC
GGCGACGTAAACGGCCACAAGTTCAGCGTGAGGGGCGAGGGCGAGGGCGATGCCACCAACGGCAAGCTGA
CCCTGAAGTTCATCTGCACCACCGGCAAGCTGCCCGTGCCCTGGCCCACCCTCGTGACCACCCTGAGCCA
CGGCGTGCAGTGCTTCGCCCGCTACCCCGACCACATGAAGCAGCACGACTTCTTCAAGTCCGCCATGCCC
GAAGGCTACGTCCAGGAGCGCACCATCTTCTTCAAGGACGACGGCACCTACAAGACCCGCGCCGAGGTGA
AGTTCGAGGGCGACACCCTAGTGAACCGCATCGAGCTGAAGGGCGTCGACTTCAAGGAGGACGGCAACAT
CCTGGGGCACAAGCTGGAGTACAACTTCAACAGCCACAACATCTATATCATGGCCGTCAAGCAGAAGAAC
GGCATCAAGGTGAACTTCAAGATCCGCCACAACGTGGAGGACGGCAGCGTGCAGCTCGCCGACCACTACC
AGCAGAACACCCCCATCGGCGACGGCCCCGTGCTGCTGCCCGACAGCCACTACCTGAGCACCCAGTCCGT
GCTGAGCAAAGACCCCAACGAGAAGCGCGATCACATGGTCCTGCTGGAGTTCCGCACCGCCGCCGGGATC
ACTCTCGGCATGGACGAGCTGTACAAGTAATACCACCCAGCTTTCTTGTACAAAGTGGTACGCGTGAATT
CACTCCTCAGGTGCAGGCTGCCTATCAGAAGGTGGTGGCTGGTGTGGCCAATGCCCTGGCTCACAAATAC
CACTGAGATCTTTTTCCCTCTGCCAAAAATTATGGGGACATCATGAAGCCCCTTGAGCATCTGACTTCTG
GCTAATAAAGGAAATTTATTTTCATTGCAATAGTGTGTTGGAATTTTTTGTGTCTCTCACTCGGAAGGAC
ATATGGGAGGGCAAATCATTTAAAACATCAGAATGAGTATTTGGTTTAGAGTTTGGCAACATATGCCCAT
ATGCTGGCTGCCATGAACAAAGGTTGGCTATAAAGAGGTCATCAGTATATGAAACAGCCCCCTGCTGTCC
ATTCCTTATTCCATAGAAAAGCCTTGACTTGAGGTTAGATTTTTTTTATATTTTGTTTTGTGTTATTTTT
TTCTTTAACATCCCTAAAATTTTCCTTACATGTTTTACTAGCCAGATTTTTCCTCCTCTCCTGACTACTC
CCAGTCATAGCTGTCCCTCTTCTCTTATGGAGATCCCTCGACCTGCAGCCCAAGCTTGGCGTAATCATGG
TCATAGCTGTTTCCTGTGTGAAATTGTTATCCGCTCACAATTCCACACAACATACGAGCCGGAAGCATAA
AGTGTAAAGCCTGGGGTGCCTAATGAGTGAGCTAACTCACATTAATTGCGTTGCGCTCACTGCCCGCTTT
CCAGTCGGGAAACCTGTCGTGCCAGCGGATCGACAGTACTAAGCTTGGTCTAATACCCAATCTCTCGTCT
TATCCAGATGTTTTATACGCCTCTGGCCCGTGTCTCAAAATCTCTGATGTTACATTGCACAAGATAAAAT
AATATCATCATGAACAATAAAACTGTCTGCTTACATAAACAGTAATACAAGGGGTGTTATGAGCCATATT
CAACGGGAAACGTCGAGGCCGCGATTAAATTCCAACATGGATGCTGATTTATATGGGTATAAATGGGCTC
GCGATAATGTCGGGCAATCAGGTGCGACAATCTATCGCTTGTATGGGAAGCCCGATGCGCCAGAGTTGTT
TCTGAAACATGGCAAAGGTAGCGTTGCCAATGATGTTACAGATGAGATGGTCAGACTAAACTGGCTGACG
GAATTTATGCCTCTTCCGACCATCAAGCATTTTATCCGTACTCCTGATGATGCATGGTTACTCACCACTG
CGATCCCCGGAAAAACAGCATTCCAGGTATTAGAAGAATATCCTGATTCAGGTGAAAATATTGTTGATGC
GCTGGCAGTGTTCCTGCGCCGGTTGCATTCGATTCCTGTTTGTAATTGTCCTTTTAACAGCGATCGCGTA
TTTCGTCTCGCTCAGGCGCAATCACGAATGAATAACGGTTTGGTTGATGCGAGTGATTTTGATGACGAGC
GTAATGGCTGGCCTGTTGAACAAGTCTGGAAAGAAATGCATAAACTTTTGCCATTCTCACCGGATTCAGT
CGTCACTCATGGTGATTTCTCACTTGATAACCTTATTTTTGACGAGGGGAAATTAATAGGTTGTATTGAT
GTTGGACGAGTCGGAATCGCAGACCGATACCAGGATCTTGCCATCCTATGGAACTGCCTCGGTGAGTTTT
CTCCTTCATTACAGAAACGGCTTTTTCAAAAATATGGTATTGATAATCCTGATATGAATAAATTGCAGTT
TCATTTGATGCTCGATGAGTTTTTCTAATCAGAATTGGTTAATTGGTTGTAACACTGGCAGAGCATTACG
CTGACTTGACGGGACGGCGCAAGCTCATGACCAAAATCCCTTAACGTGAGTTACGCGTCGTTCCACTGAG
CGTCAGAGGTATCACTAGTATTACAGAGGTAAGTTATAACAGTCGCCTAACCC
Features (pLannotate 1.2.2; 28 found; start..end, strand, type, name):
     87..675     -  rep_origin     ori: high-copy-number ColE1/pMB1/pBR322/pUC origin of replication
    846..1706    -  CDS            AmpR: β-lactamase; bla; confers resistance to ampicillin, carbenicillin, and related antibiotics
   1707..1778    -  promoter       AmpR promoter: bla
   1857..2456    +  CDS            PuroR: puromycin N-acetyltransferase; pac from Streptomyces alboniger; confers resistance to puromycin
   2461..2541    +  CDS            HBB (fragment): HBB_PONPY - Experimental evidence at transcript level: Swiss-Prot protein existence level 2. Involved in oxygen transport from the lung to the various peripheral tissues. From Pongo pygmaeus (Bornean orangutan).
   2612..2667    +  polyA_signal   β-globin poly(A) signal: rabbit β-globin polyadenylation signal (Gil and Proudfoot, 1987)
   3646..3666    +  protein_bind   attB4: mutant version of attB; core recombination site for the Gateway® BP reaction BP Clonase™
   3734..3945    +  promoter       EF-1α core promoter: core promoter for human elongation factor EF-1α
   3946..4884    +  intron         EF-1α intron A: intron upstream of the start codon of human EF-1α
   4911..4931    +  protein_bind   attB1: mutant version of attB; core recombination site for the Gateway® BP reaction BP Clonase™
   4951..5646    +  CDS            mKate2: mKate2 is a basic (constitutively fluorescent) red fluorescent protein published in 2009, derived from Entacmaea quadricolor. It is reported to be a rapidly-maturing monomer with moderate acid sensitivity.
   5666..5690    -  protein_bind   attB2: mutant version of attB; recombination site for the Gateway® BP reaction BP Clonase™
   5834..5908    +  CDS            HBB (fragment): HBB_PONPY - Experimental evidence at transcript level: Swiss-Prot protein existence level 2. Involved in oxygen transport from the lung to the various peripheral tissues. From Pongo pygmaeus (Bornean orangutan).
   5979..6034    +  polyA_signal   β-globin poly(A) signal: rabbit β-globin polyadenylation signal (Gil and Proudfoot, 1987)
   6418..6443    +  misc_feature   SA: splice acceptor site
   7115..7135    +  protein_bind   attB4: mutant version of attB; core recombination site for the Gateway® BP reaction BP Clonase™
   7203..7414    +  promoter       EF-1α core promoter: core promoter for human elongation factor EF-1α
   7415..8353    +  intron         EF-1α intron A: intron upstream of the start codon of human EF-1α
   8380..8400    +  protein_bind   attB1: mutant version of attB; core recombination site for the Gateway® BP reaction BP Clonase™
   8411..9127    +  CDS            EBFP2: EBFP2 is a basic (constitutively fluorescent) blue fluorescent protein published in 2007, derived from Aequorea victoria. It is reported to be a rapidly-maturing monomer with moderate acid sensitivity.
   9135..9159    -  protein_bind   attB2: mutant version of attB; recombination site for the Gateway® BP reaction BP Clonase™
   9163..9243    +  CDS            HBB (fragment): HBB_PONPY - Experimental evidence at transcript level: Swiss-Prot protein existence level 2. Involved in oxygen transport from the lung to the various peripheral tissues. From Pongo pygmaeus (Bornean orangutan).
   9314..9369    +  polyA_signal   β-globin poly(A) signal: rabbit β-globin polyadenylation signal (Gil and Proudfoot, 1987)
   9752..9774    -  protein_bind   lac operator (fragment): The lac repressor binds to the lac operator to inhibit transcription in E. coli. This inhibition can be relieved by adding lactose or isopropyl-β-D-thiogalactopyranoside (IPTG). lac repressor encoded by lacI
   9778..9808    -  promoter       lac promoter: promoter for the E. coli lac operon
   9823..9844    -  protein_bind   CAP binding site: CAP binding activates transcription in the presence of cAMP. E. coli catabolite activator protein
   9857..9896    -  CDS            lacI (fragment): lac repressor; lacI; The lac repressor binds to the lac operator to inhibit transcription in E. coli. This inhibition can be relieved by adding lactose or isopropyl-β-D-thiogalactopyranoside (IPTG).
  10069..10878   +  CDS            KanR: aminoglycoside phosphotransferase; aph(3')-Ia; confers resistance to kanamycin in bacteria or G418 (Geneticin®) in eukaryotes
