[The description below was written by a language model from this plasmid's Addgene catalogue record and pLannotate feature annotations shown in this document.]
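Description:
LSB-hsa-miR-576-3p is a mammalian expression plasmid built on the Low Sensor Backbone (LSB), designed as a two-colour fluorescent sensor of microRNA activity. It replicates in E. coli from a high-copy ColE1/pUC-type origin and carries both an ampicillin resistance gene (β-lactamase with its own promoter) and a kanamycin resistance gene (aph(3')-Ia), matching the dual selection listed in the record. The depositor sequence is about 11 kb. A fragment of the lac promoter/operator region is also annotated as a backbone remnant.

The payload consists of two parallel transcription units, each driven by the human EF-1α core promoter with its intron A and terminated by a rabbit β-globin polyadenylation signal. One expresses the red fluorescent protein mKate2, the other the blue fluorescent protein EBFP2. Gateway attB4, attB1 and attB2 sites flank the promoter and coding segments, reflecting modular assembly of the units. According to the record, a target site for human miR-576-3p lies in the 3' UTR of the mKate2 transcript. The feature table does not annotate it separately, although there is an unannotated gap between the mKate2 cassette and its β-globin sequences. When miR-576-3p is active in transfected cells, mKate2 output is repressed, while EBFP2 acts as an internal reference. The mKate2-to-EBFP2 ratio therefore reports miRNA activity independently of plasmid dose.

A puromycin N-acetyltransferase gene with a third β-globin poly(A) signal allows selection in mammalian cells, though no promoter for it is annotated. The depositor notes that the repeated poly(A) elements make the plasmid inherently unstable. The physical plasmid also carries short insertions flanking the puromycin coding region, relative to the deposited sequence, which are said not to affect selection.
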