Addgene plasmid #103657: LSB-hsa-miR-576-3p
Purpose: Used to sense miRNA activity using fluorescence based tools. hsa-miR-576-3p target in 3' UTR of of mKate. miRNA activity can be measured by the repression of mKate2 relative to EBFP2 fluorescent proteins . Plasmid is inherently unstable; please see Depositor Comments
Depositing lab: Ron Weiss. Depositing organization: Massachusetts Institute of Technology. Publication: A mixed antagonistic/synergistic miRNA repression model enables accurate predictions of multi-input miRNA sensor activity. Gam JJ, Babb J, Weiss R. Nat Commun. 2018 Jun 22;9(1):2430. doi: 10.1038/s41467-018-04575-0. PubMed 29934631.
Backbone
  Vector backbone: Low Sensor Backbone (LSB)
  Vector type: Mammalian Expression, Synthetic Biology
Growth in bacteria
  Bacterial resistance: Ampicillin and Kanamycin, 100 & 50 μg/mL
  Growth temperature: 30°C
  Growth strain: NEB Stable
  Copy number: High Copy
Gene/Insert
  Gene/Insert name: hsa-miR-576-3p target
  Species: H. sapiens (human)
  Entrez Gene: MIR576 (a.k.a. MIRN576, hsa-mir-576)
  Promoter: EF-1a
  Cloning method: Gibson Cloning
Terms and licenses: Academic/Nonprofit Terms; Industry Terms: Not Available to Industry
Depositor comments: Please note that this plasmid is inherently unstable due to a repeating poly A element. We recommend performing a diagnostic digest on multiple colonies upon receipt. The depositors would like to note the presence of several discrepancies between the depositor sequence and physical plasmid sequence. In particular, the sequences upstream and downstream of the puromycin coding region have 10 bp insertions which do not affect the ability to perform puromycin selection. The sequences for those regions within the physical plasmids are as follows: Upstream of Puro: GAATTCGACCGCCTGTCTCAAGGTGCCACC; Downstream of Puro: GCTTTGAGACTACGCGTGAATTCACTCCTC. Please contact if you are interested in this plasmid prior to placing an order.
How to cite: LSB-hsa-miR-576-3p was a gift from Ron Weiss (Addgene plasmid # 103657 ; http://n2t.net/addgene:103657 ; RRID:Addgene_103657)
