>Addgene plasmid #103657 | LSB-hsa-miR-576-3p | depositor partial sequence | sequence record 196363 | hsa-miR-576-3p target
GATTCCAATTTTTCCACATCTT
